Addgene plasmid #232377: pGL3_FAM153CP
Purpose: Enhancer near FAM153CP
Depositing lab: Joanna Wysocka. Depositing organization: Stanford University.
Backbone
  Vector backbone: pGL3 Luciferase Reporter Vector
  Backbone manufacturer: Promega
  Vector type: Luciferase
Growth in bacteria
  Bacterial resistance: Ampicillin, 100 μg/mL
  Growth temperature: 37°C
  Growth strain: DH5alpha
  Copy number: High Copy
Gene/Insert
  Gene/Insert name: FAM153CP
  Species: H. sapiens (human)
  Entrez Gene: FAM153CP (a.k.a. FAM153C, NY-REN-7-like)
  Cloning method: Restriction Enzyme; 5′ cloning site Unknown (unknown if destroyed)
Terms and licenses: Academic/Nonprofit Terms; Industry Terms: Not Available to Industry
How to cite: pGL3_FAM153CP was a gift from Joanna Wysocka (Addgene plasmid # 232377 ; http://n2t.net/addgene:232377 ; RRID:Addgene_232377)
