[The description below was written by a language model from this plasmid's Addgene catalogue record and pLannotate feature annotations shown in this document.]
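Description:
pGL3_FAM153CP is a firefly luciferase reporter plasmid built on the Promega pGL3 backbone and designed to test the activity of a human enhancer located near FAM153CP. It is propagated in E. coli as a high-copy plasmid through a ColE1/pUC-type origin and selected with ampicillin via the β-lactamase gene and its native promoter. An f1 phage origin is also present, which in principle allows single-stranded DNA production.

The reporter unit consists of the SV40 early promoter driving the luc+ version of firefly luciferase, followed by an SV40 polyadenylation signal. This arrangement, with a promoter but no annotated SV40 enhancer, matches a pGL3 configuration in which a cloned candidate element must supply enhancer activity to raise luciferase output above the basal promoter level. Upstream of the promoter region lie a synthetic poly(A) signal and the RNA polymerase II pause site from the human α2 globin gene. These standard pGL3 elements reduce read-through transcription from the backbone that would otherwise add background signal. The short large T antigen, TcR and lacZα fragments in the table are backbone remnants rather than functional genes.

The enhancer insert itself is not annotated in the feature table. There is an unannotated stretch between the pause site and the end of the 5,676 nt circular record, immediately upstream of the SV40 promoter, and this is a plausible location for it. However, the record does not give the cloning sites, the insert's boundaries or its size. The plasmid is suited to transient transfection reporter assays that measure the regulatory activity of this human sequence, though the record does not specify the cell types used.
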