Features (pLannotate 1.2.2; 12 found; start..end, strand, type, name):
     17..213     +  promoter       SV40 promoter: SV40 early promoter
    249..1901    +  CDS            luciferase: firefly luciferase; luc+; enhanced luc+ version of the luciferase gene
   1942..2063    -  polyA_signal   SV40 poly(A) signal: SV40 polyadenylation signal
   2086..2154    -  CDS            large T antigen (fragment): large T antigen from SV40 (simian virus 40)
   2176..2308    +  CDS            TcR (fragment): tetracycline efflux protein; tet; confers resistance to tetracycline
   2488..3076    -  rep_origin     ori: high-copy-number ColE1/pMB1/pBR322/pUC origin of replication
   3247..4107    -  CDS            AmpR: β-lactamase; bla; confers resistance to ampicillin, carbenicillin, and related antibiotics
   4108..4212    -  promoter       AmpR promoter: bla
   4239..4667    +  rep_origin     f1 ori (sequence partly withheld): f1 bacteriophage origin of replication; arrow indicates direction of (+) strand synthesis
   4699..4766    -  CDS            lacZα (fragment): LacZα fragment of β-galactosidase; lacZ fragment
   4825..4873    +  polyA_signal   poly(A) signal: synthetic polyadenylation signal
   4887..4978    +  misc_feature   pause site: RNA polymerase II transcriptional pause signal from the human α2 globin gene
>Addgene plasmid #232377 | pGL3_FAM153CP | addgene full sequence | sequence record 462835 | Addgene NGS Result
CTCGAGATCTGCGATCTGCATCTCAATTAGTCAGCAACCATAGTCCCGCCCCTAACTCCGCCCATCCCGC
CCCTAACTCCGCCCAGTTCCGCCCATTCTCCGCCCCATCGCTGACTAATTTTTTTTATTTATGCAGAGGC
CGAGGCCGCCTCGGCCTCTGAGCTATTCCAGAAGTAGTGAGGAGGCTTTTTTGGAGGCCTAGGCTTTTGC
AAAAAGCTTGGCATTCCGGTACTGTTGGTAAAGCCACCATGGAAGACGCCAAAAACATAAAGAAAGGCCC
GGCGCCATTCTATCCGCTGGAAGATGGAACCGCTGGAGAGCAACTGCATAAGGCTATGAAGAGATACGCC
CTGGTTCCTGGAACAATTGCTTTTACAGATGCACATATCGAGGTGGACATCACTTACGCTGAGTACTTCG
AAATGTCCGTTCGGTTGGCAGAAGCTATGAAACGATATGGGCTGAATACAAATCACAGAATCGTCGTATG
CAGTGAAAACTCTCTTCAATTCTTTATGCCGGTGTTGGGCGCGTTATTTATCGGAGTTGCAGTTGCGCCC
GCGAACGACATTTATAATGAACGTGAATTGCTCAACAGTATGGGCATTTCGCAGCCTACCGTGGTGTTCG
TTTCCAAAAAGGGGTTGCAAAAAATTTTGAACGTGCAAAAAAAGCTCCCAATCATCCAAAAAATTATTAT
CATGGATTCTAAAACGGATTACCAGGGATTTCAGTCGATGTACACGTTCGTCACATCTCATCTACCTCCC
GGTTTTAATGAATACGATTTTGTGCCAGAGTCCTTCGATAGGGACAAGACAATTGCACTGATCATGAACT
CCTCTGGATCTACTGGTCTGCCTAAAGGTGTCGCTCTGCCTCATAGAACTGCCTGCGTGAGATTCTCGCA
TGCCAGAGATCCTATTTTTGGCAATCAAATCATTCCGGATACTGCGATTTTAAGTGTTGTTCCATTCCAT
CACGGTTTTGGAATGTTTACTACACTCGGATATTTGATATGTGGATTTCGAGTCGTCTTAATGTATAGAT
TTGAAGAAGAGCTGTTTCTGAGGAGCCTTCAGGATTACAAGATTCAAAGTGCGCTGCTGGTGCCAACCCT
ATTCTCCTTCTTCGCCAAAAGCACTCTGATTGACAAATACGATTTATCTAATTTACACGAAATTGCTTCT
GGTGGCGCTCCCCTCTCTAAGGAAGTCGGGGAAGCGGTTGCCAAGAGGTTCCATCTGCCAGGTATCAGGC
AAGGATATGGGCTCACTGAGACTACATCAGCTATTCTGATTACACCCGAGGGGGATGATAAACCGGGCGC
GGTCGGTAAAGTTGTTCCATTTTTTGAAGCGAAGGTTGTGGATCTGGATACCGGGAAAACGCTGGGCGTT
AATCAAAGAGGCGAACTGTGTGTGAGAGGTCCTATGATTATGTCCGGTTATGTAAACAATCCGGAAGCGA
CCAACGCCTTGATTGACAAGGATGGATGGCTACATTCTGGAGACATAGCTTACTGGGACGAAGACGAACA
CTTCTTCATCGTTGACCGCCTGAAGTCTCTGATTAAGTACAAAGGCTATCAGGTGGCTCCCGCTGAATTG
GAATCCATCTTGCTCCAACACCCCAACATCTTCGACGCAGGTGTCGCAGGTCTTCCCGACGATGACGCCG
GTGAACTTCCCGCCGCCGTTGTTGTTTTGGAGCACGGAAAGACGATGACGGAAAAAGAGATCGTGGATTA
CGTCGCCAGTCAAGTAACAACCGCGAAAAAGTTGCGCGGAGGAGTTGTGTTTGTGGACGAAGTACCGAAA
GGTCTTACCGGAAAACTCGACGCAAGAAAAATCAGAGAGATCCTCATAAAGGCCAAGAAGGGCGGAAAGA
TCGCCGTGTAATTCTAGAGTCGGGGCGGCCGGCCGCTTCGAGCAGACATGATAAGATACATTGATGAGTT
TGGACAAACCACAACTAGAATGCAGTGAAAAAAATGCTTTATTTGTGAAATTTGTGATGCTATTGCTTTA
TTTGTAACCATTATAAGCTGCAATAAACAAGTTAACAACAACAATTGCATTCATTTTATGTTTCAGGTTC
AGGGGGAGGTGTGGGAGGTTTTTTAAAGCAAGTAAAACCTCTACAAATGTGGTAAAATCGATAAGGATCT
GGATCCGTCGACCGATGCCCTTGAGAGCCTTCAACCCAGTCAGCTCCTTCCGGTGGGCGCGGGGCATGAC
TATCGTCGCCGCACTTATGACTGTCTTCTTTATCATGCAACTCGTAGGACAGGTGCCGGCAGCGCTCTTC
CGCTTCCTCGCTCACTGACTCGCTGCGCTCGGTCGTTCGGCTGCGGCGAGCGGTATCAGCTCACTCAAAG
GCGGTAATACGGTTATCCACAGAATCAGGGGATAACGCAGGAAAGAACATGTGAGCAAAAGGCCAGCAAA
AGGCCAGGAACCGTAAAAAGGCCGCGTTGCTGGCGTTTTTCCATAGGCTCCGCCCCCCTGACGAGCATCA
CAAAAATCGACGCTCAAGTCAGAGGTGGCGAAACCCGACAGGACTATAAAGATACCAGGCGTTTCCCCCT
GGAAGCTCCCTCGTGCGCTCTCCTGTTCCGACCCTGCCGCTTACCGGATACCTGTCCGCCTTTCTCCCTT
CGGGAAGCGTGGCGCTTTCTCATAGCTCACGCTGTAGGTATCTCAGTTCGGTGTAGGTCGTTCGCTCCAA
GCTGGGCTGTGTGCACGAACCCCCCGTTCAGCCCGACCGCTGCGCCTTATCCGGTAACTATCGTCTTGAG
TCCAACCCGGTAAGACACGACTTATCGCCACTGGCAGCAGCCACTGGTAACAGGATTAGCAGAGCGAGGT
ATGTAGGCGGTGCTACAGAGTTCTTGAAGTGGTGGCCTAACTACGGCTACACTAGAAGAACAGTATTTGG
TATCTGCGCTCTGCTGAAGCCAGTTACCTTCGGAAAAAGAGTTGGTAGCTCTTGATCCGGCAAACAAACC
ACCGCTGGTAGCGGTGGTTTTTTTGTTTGCAAGCAGCAGATTACGCGCAGAAAAAAAGGATCTCAAGAAG
ATCCTTTGATCTTTTCTACGGGGTCTGACGCTCAGTGGAACGAAAACTCACGTTAAGGGATTTTGGTCAT
GAGATTATCAAAAAGGATCTTCACCTAGATCCTTTTAAATTAAAAATGAAGTTTTAAATCAATCTAAAGT
ATATATGAGTAAACTTGGTCTGACAGTTACCAATGCTTAATCAGTGAGGCACCTATCTCAGCGATCTGTC
TATTTCGTTCATCCATAGTTGCCTGACTCCCCGTCGTGTAGATAACTACGATACGGGAGGGCTTACCATC
TGGCCCCAGTGCTGCAATGATACCGCGAGACCCACGCTCACCGGCTCCAGATTTATCAGCAATAAACCAG
CCAGCCGGAAGGGCCGAGCGCAGAAGTGGTCCTGCAACTTTATCCGCCTCCATCCAGTCTATTAATTGTT
GCCGGGAAGCTAGAGTAAGTAGTTCGCCAGTTAATAGTTTGCGCAACGTTGTTGCCATTGCTACAGGCAT
CGTGGTGTCACGCTCGTCGTTTGGTATGGCTTCATTCAGCTCCGGTTCCCAACGATCAAGGCGAGTTACA
TGATCCCCCATGTTGTGCAAAAAAGCGGTTAGCTCCTTCGGTCCTCCGATCGTTGTCAGAAGTAAGTTGG
CCGCAGTGTTATCACTCATGGTTATGGCAGCACTGCATAATTCTCTTACTGTCATGCCATCCGTAAGATG
CTTTTCTGTGACTGGTGAGTACTCAACCAAGTCATTCTGAGAATAGTGTATGCGGCGACCGAGTTGCTCT
TGCCCGGCGTCAATACGGGATAATACCGCGCCACATAGCAGAACTTTAAAAGTGCTCATCATTGGAAAAC
GTTCTTCGGGGCGAAAACTCTCAAGGATCTTACCGCTGTTGAGATCCAGTTCGATGTAACCCACTCGTGC
ACCCAACTGATCTTCAGCATCTTTTACTTTCACCAGCGTTTCTGGGTGAGCAAAAACAGGAAGGCAAAAT
GCCGCAAAAAAGGGAATAAGGGCGACACGGAAATGTTGAATACTCATACTCTTCCTTTTTCAATATTATT
GAAGCATTTATCAGGGTTATTGTCTCATGAGCGGATACATATTTGAATGTATTTAGAAAAATAAACAAAT
AGGGGTTCCGCGCACATTTCCCCGAAAAGTGCCACCTG
[124 nt withheld, positions 4239-4362]
C
[91 nt withheld, positions 4364-4454]
A
[49 nt withheld, positions 4456-4504]
CCTTTGACGTTGGAGTCCACGTTCTTT
[37 nt withheld, positions 4532-4568]
ACCCTATCTCGGTCTATTCTTTTGATTTATAAGGGATTTTGCCGATTTCGGCCTATTGGTTAAAAAATGA
GCTGATTTAACAAAAATTTAACGCGAATTTTAACAAAATATTAACGCTTACAATTTGCCATTCGCCATTC
AGGCTGCGCAACTGTTGGGAAGGGCGATCGGTGCGGGCCTCTTCGCTATTACGCCAGCCCAAGCTACCAT
GATAAGTAAGTAATATTAAGGTACGGGAGGTACTTGGAGCGGCCGCAATAAAATATCTTTATTTTCATTA
CATCTGTGTGTTGGTTTTTTGTGTGAATCGATAGTACTAACATACGCTCTCCATCAAAACAAAACGAAAC
AAAACAAACTAGCAAAATAGGCTGTCCCCAGTGCAAGTGCAGGTGCCAGAACATTTCTCTATCGATAGGT
ACCGAGCTCTTACGCGTGCTAGCACGTAGCGTTTGGCTGGGGCAGTTGGAGGAGATCTCGGGCCACCGAG
TGGCCCGACTCCAGGAGAAAACCATCTCCCTTCTGGCTCCCCCATCTGAGAGCTACTTCTACTCAATAAA
ACCTTGCACTCATTCACCAAGACCATGTGTGATCCAATTCTTCCGCTACACCAAAGCAAGGACCACAGGA
CACAGAAAGCCCTTTGTTCTTGTGATAAGGCAGGGGTCTAATTGAGCTGTGACTAATACAAACCATCTAT
GGGCGGCTAAACTGAAAGAGCACATGGTACACACGCCCACTGGGGCTTCAGGAGCTGTGAACATTCACCC
CTAGACGGTGCTGTGGGGTCGGAGCTCCACAGCCTGCCCATCTGTATGCACCCATAGAGGTTTGAGCAGA
GGCAGCACTGAAGAAGCGAGCCACACCCCACCATGCTGCTTTTCACTAGTCAATAAAGTAGCAAAACCTA
TTTTTCTTCCCTCCTAGAAAGACTTTGTGCACCCAGAAACCTGTGTACCCCCAGTTTGAAGACCTCCGAG
CTTGTCTACCTGACCCGGGAGCTAAAGACATTGAGGAAATCCTTTTCCATTTCAACCTTGTTGGCTCTCA
GCGCTCATCTGAAGTAGAAGCTTTGCATTCCAGCAATAGCACAAAGGCAAAAGTTGTA
